Addgene plasmid #176794: pEE037
Purpose: Encodes codon optimized putative thermophilic PET hydrolase enzyme for bacterial expression
Depositing lab: Gregg Beckham. Depositing organization: National Laboratory of the Rockies (NLR). Publication: Sourcing thermotolerant poly(ethylene terephthalate) hydrolase scaffolds from natural diversity. Erickson E, Gado JE, Avilan L, Bratti F, Brizendine RK, Cox PA, Gill R, Graham R, Kim DJ, Konig G, Michener WE, Poudel S, Ramirez KJ, Shakespeare TJ, Zahn M, Boyd ES, Payne CM, DuBois JL, Pickford AR, Beckham GT, McGeehan JE. Nat Commun. 2022 Dec 21;13(1):7850. doi: 10.1038/s41467-022-35237-x. PubMed 36543766.
Backbone
  Vector backbone: pET21b(+)
  Backbone manufacturer: EMD Biosciences
  Backbone size w/o insert (bp): 5366
  Vector type: Bacterial Expression
Growth in bacteria
  Bacterial resistance: Ampicillin, 100 μg/mL
  Growth temperature: 37°C
  Growth strain: DH5alpha
  Copy number: High Copy
Gene/Insert
  Gene/Insert name: 406 (alt name: Comamonadaceae bacterium ODU60407.1)
  Species: Comamonadaceae bacterium
  Insert size (bp): 912
  Promoter: T7
  Tag / fusion protein: 6xHis (C terminal on backbone)
  Cloning method: Restriction Enzyme; 5′ cloning site NdeI (unknown if destroyed); 3′ cloning site XhoI (unknown if destroyed)
  Sequencing primers: 5′ T7 For; 3′ T7 Rev
Terms and licenses: Academic/Nonprofit Terms; Industry Terms: Not Available to Industry
Depositor comments: Accession Number ODU60407.1
How to cite: pEE037 was a gift from Gregg Beckham (Addgene plasmid # 176794 ; http://n2t.net/addgene:176794 ; RRID:Addgene_176794)
