[The description below was written by a language model from this plasmid's Addgene catalogue record and pLannotate feature annotations shown in this document.]
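Description:
pEE037 is a bacterial expression plasmid built on the pET21b(+) backbone, carrying a codon-optimized gene for a putative thermophilic poly(ethylene terephthalate) (PET) hydrolase from a Comamonadaceae bacterium, designated candidate "406" in the record. The roughly 0.9 kb insert was cloned between the NdeI and XhoI sites, which places it in frame with the backbone-encoded C-terminal 6xHis tag for metal-affinity purification. In the sequenced 6,278 nt record, automated annotation labels the coding region as a fragment resembling the Ideonella sakaiensis PETase. This reflects homology to that characterized enzyme, not identity with it. The "9xHis" fragment immediately downstream corresponds to the six-histidine tag. The short "SET1" hit just before the terminator is most likely a similarity match to T7-derived backbone sequence and not a functional fusion partner.

Expression is driven by a T7 promoter followed by a lac operator and the T7 gene 10 ribosome binding site, and it ends at the T7 terminator. The plasmid also carries lacI under its own promoter, so transcription stays repressed until IPTG is added. Expression needs a host that supplies T7 RNA polymerase, whereas the plasmid is propagated in a cloning strain such as DH5alpha. Maintenance relies on a pBR322-type ColE1 origin with the bom region and rop. The catalogue lists the plasmid as high copy, although rop normally moderates copy number. Selection is by ampicillin resistance from β-lactamase. An f1 origin is present for single-stranded DNA production, and the tetracycline-resistance fragments are nonfunctional pBR322 remnants. The construct was made to produce recombinant enzyme in a study that sourced thermotolerant PET hydrolase scaffolds from natural sequence diversity.
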