Features (pLannotate 1.2.2; 19 found; start..end, strand, type, name):
     36..57      -  protein_bind   CAP binding site: CAP binding activates transcription in the presence of cAMP. E. coli catabolite activator protein
     70..1152    -  CDS            lacI: lac repressor; lacI; The lac repressor binds to the lac operator to inhibit transcription in E. coli. This inhibition can be relieved by adding lactose or isopropyl-β-D-thiogalactopyranoside (IPTG).
   1153..1230    -  promoter       lacI promoter: lacI
   1238..1517    -  CDS            TcR (fragment): tetracycline efflux protein; tet; confers resistance to tetracycline
   1539..1557    +  promoter       T7 promoter: promoter for bacteriophage T7 RNA polymerase
   1558..1582    +  protein_bind   lac operator: The lac repressor binds to the lac operator to inhibit transcription in E. coli. This inhibition can be relieved by adding lactose or isopropyl-β-D-thiogalactopyranoside (IPTG). lac repressor encoded by lacI
   1597..1619    +  RBS            RBS: efficient ribosome binding site from bacteriophage T7 gene 10 (Olins and Rangwala, 1989)
   1729..2535    +  CDS            PETH_IDESA (fragment): Experimental evidence at protein level: Swiss-Prot protein existence level 1. Involved in the degradation and assimilation of the plastic poly(ethylene terephthalate) (PET), which allows I.sakaiensis to use PET as its major energy and carbon source for growth. Likely acts synergistically with MHETase to depolymerize PET (PubMed:26965627). Catalyzes the hydrolysis of PET to produce mono(2-hydroxyethyl) terephthalate (MHET) as the major product (PubMed:26965627, PubMed:29666242, PubMed:29603535, PubMed:29374183, PubMed:29235460). Also depolymerizes another semiaromatic polyester, poly(ethylene-2
   2548..2565    +  CDS            9xHis (fragment): 9xHis affinity tag
   2575..2624    +  CDS            SET1 (fragment): solubility-enhancement tag derived from T7 phage gene 10B
   2632..2679    +  terminator     T7 terminator: transcription terminator for bacteriophage T7 RNA polymerase
   2716..3144    +  rep_origin     f1 ori (sequence partly withheld): f1 bacteriophage origin of replication; arrow indicates direction of (+) strand synthesis
   3197..3301    +  promoter       AmpR promoter: bla
   3302..4162    +  CDS            AmpR: β-lactamase; bla; confers resistance to ampicillin, carbenicillin, and related antibiotics
   4333..4921    +  rep_origin     ori: high-copy-number ColE1/pMB1/pBR322/pUC origin of replication
   5107..5246    -  misc_feature   bom: basis of mobility region from pBR322
   5348..5539    -  CDS            rop: Rop protein, which maintains plasmids at low copy number; rop
   5556..5936    +  CDS            YPB1_ECOLX: Protein predicted: Swiss-Prot protein existence level 4. From Escherichia coli.
   6008..21      -  CDS            TcR (fragment) (across the origin): tetracycline efflux protein; tet; confers resistance to tetracycline
>Addgene plasmid #176794 | pEE037 | addgene full sequence | sequence record 349195 | Addgene NGS Result
GCTCTCAAGGGCATCGGTCGAGATCCCGGTGCCTAATGAGTGAGCTAACTTACATTAATTGCGTTGCGCT
CACTGCCCGCTTTCCAGTCGGGAAACCTGTCGTGCCAGCTGCATTAATGAATCGGCCAACGCGCGGGGAG
AGGCGGTTTGCGTATTGGGCGCCAGGGTGGTTTTTCTTTTCACCAGTGAGACGGGCAACAGCTGATTGCC
CTTCACCGCCTGGCCCTGAGAGAGTTGCAGCAAGCGGTCCACGCTGGTTTGCCCCAGCAGGCGAAAATCC
TGTTTGATGGTGGTTAACGGCGGGATATAACATGAGCTGTCTTCGGTATCGTCGTATCCCACTACCGAGA
TATCCGCACCAACGCGCAGCCCGGACTCGGTAATGGCGCGCATTGCGCCCAGCGCCATCTGATCGTTGGC
AACCAGCATCGCAGTGGGAACGATGCCCTCATTCAGCATTTGCATGGTTTGTTGAAAACCGGACATGGCA
CTCCAGTCGCCTTCCCGTTCCGCTATCGGCTGAATTTGATTGCGAGTGAGATATTTATGCCAGCCAGCCA
GACGCAGACGCGCCGAGACAGAACTTAATGGGCCCGCTAACAGCGCGATTTGCTGGTGACCCAATGCGAC
CAGATGCTCCACGCCCAGTCGCGTACCGTCTTCATGGGAGAAAATAATACTGTTGATGGGTGTCTGGTCA
GAGACATCAAGAAATAACGCCGGAACATTAGTGCAGGCAGCTTCCACAGCAATGGCATCCTGGTCATCCA
GCGGATAGTTAATGATCAGCCCACTGACGCGTTGCGCGAGAAGATTGTGCACCGCCGCTTTACAGGCTTC
GACGCCGCTTCGTTCTACCATCGACACCACCACGCTGGCACCCAGTTGATCGGCGCGAGATTTAATCGCC
GCGACAATTTGCGACGGCGCGTGCAGGGCCAGACTGGAGGTGGCAACGCCAATCAGCAACGACTGTTTGC
CCGCCAGTTGTTGTGCCACGCGGTTGGGAATGTAATTCAGCTCCGCCATCGCCGCTTCCACTTTTTCCCG
CGTTTTCGCAGAAACGTGGCTGGCCTGGTTCACCACGCGGGAAACGGTCTGATAAGAGACACCGGCATAC
TCTGCGACATCGTATAACGTTACTGGTTTCACATTCACCACCCTGAATTGACTCTCTTCCGGGCGCTATC
ATGCCATACCGCGAAAGGTTTTGCGCCATTCGATGGTGTCCGGGATCTCGACGCTCTCCCTTATGCGACT
CCTGCATTAGGAAGCAGCCCAGTAGTAGGTTGAGGCCGTTGAGCACCGCCGCCGCAAGGAATGGTGCATG
CAAGGAGATGGCGCCCAACAGTCCCCCGGCCACGGGGCCTGCCACCATACCCACGCCGAAACAAGCGCTC
ATGAGCCCGAAGTGGCGAGCCCGATCTTCCCCATCGGTGATGTCGGCGATATAGGCGCCAGCAACCGCAC
CTGTGGCGCCGGTGATGCCGGCCACGATGCGTCCGGCGTAGAGGATCGAGATCTCGATCCCGCGAAATTA
ATACGACTCACTATAGGGGAATTGTGAGCGGATAACAATTCCCCTCTAGAAATAATTTTGTTTAACTTTA
AGAAGGAGATATACATATGCGTTTTCGTGTTGCAGCGTCTCTGCCGGCTGAGTATCTGGCTGTGGACAAC
GTTGTCCTGGAAGGTACCGCTCAGCCACCGGCACCGGGTGGGTCGGGTTATCAGAAAGGCCCAGAGCCAA
CCGCGGCCCTGCTGGAAGCGGGTACCGGTCCATTCGCAACCGCTAGCGTTACCCTGTCCCGCTCCGCGGC
CTCCGGCTTCGGTGGGGGTACCATCCATTACCCGCAAGGTGTAGCCGGCCCTTTCGCGGCAGTTGCGGTC
GTTCCGGGCTACCTGGCTGCAGAGTCGACCATCGCTTGGTGGGGTCCGCGCCTGGCCAGCCACGGTTTCG
TTGTTATCACTATGGCGACGAACAACACCTTGGACCTGCCGGCCAGCCGCAGCGCTCAGCTGACTGCAGC
TTTAAACCAGTTAAAAACCCTGTCCGCAACTCCGGGTCATGCAGTTTTTGGCCTGGTTGACCCGAACCGC
CTGGGTGTGGTAGGTTGGTCTTACGGTGGCGGTGGTACTCTGCTGAACGCTCAGGCTAACCCGCAGCTGA
AAGCAGCTATGGCCCTGGCTCCAAAAACCCTCCTCCAGGGTGATTTCACTGGTACCACCGTCCCGACCCT
TGTTGTTGGTTGTCAGGCGGATACTACCGCTGCTCCGGCGTTTTGGGCAATCCCATTCTACAACAAGGTG
TCCGCTTCTACGGGCAAAGCATACCTGGAAGTTCGTGGTGGGTCACACTTCTGCGTAACCAGCAGCACCT
CTGATGCAGACAAAAAGGCGCTGGGTAAATACGGTGTAGCGTGGCTGAAACGCTTCATGGACGAAGATAC
CCGCTATGCTCCATTCCTGTGCGGTGCTCCACGCCAGGCTGACGTCGCAGGCAATGCGGCAATTAGCGAC
TATCGTGATAACTGCCCGTATCTCGAGCACCACCACCACCACCACTGAGATCCGGCTGCTAACAAAGCCC
GAAAGGAAGCTGAGTTGGCTGCTGCCACCGCTGAGCAATAACTAGCATAACCCCTTGGGGCCTCTAAACG
GGTCTTGAGGGGTTTTTTGCTGAAAGGAGGAACTATATCCGGATTGGCGAATGGG
[124 nt withheld, positions 2716-2839]
C
[91 nt withheld, positions 2841-2931]
A
[49 nt withheld, positions 2933-2981]
CCTTTGACGTTGGAGTCCACGTTCTTT
[37 nt withheld, positions 3009-3045]
ACCCTATCTCGGTCTATTCTTTTGATTTATAAGGGATTTTGCCGATTTCGGCCTATTGGTTAAAAAATGA
GCTGATTTAACAAAAATTTAACGCGAATTTTAACAAAATATTAACGCTTACAATTTAGGTGGCACTTTTC
GGGGAAATGTGCGCGGAACCCCTATTTGTTTATTTTTCTAAATACATTCAAATATGTATCCGCTCATGAG
ACAATAACCCTGATAAATGCTTCAATAATATTGAAAAAGGAAGAGTATGAGTATTCAACATTTCCGTGTC
GCCCTTATTCCCTTTTTTGCGGCATTTTGCCTTCCTGTTTTTGCTCACCCAGAAACGCTGGTGAAAGTAA
AAGATGCTGAAGATCAGTTGGGTGCACGAGTGGGTTACATCGAACTGGATCTCAACAGCGGTAAGATCCT
TGAGAGTTTTCGCCCCGAAGAACGTTTTCCAATGATGAGCACTTTTAAAGTTCTGCTATGTGGCGCGGTA
TTATCCCGTATTGACGCCGGGCAAGAGCAACTCGGTCGCCGCATACACTATTCTCAGAATGACTTGGTTG
AGTACTCACCAGTCACAGAAAAGCATCTTACGGATGGCATGACAGTAAGAGAATTATGCAGTGCTGCCAT
AACCATGAGTGATAACACTGCGGCCAACTTACTTCTGACAACGATCGGAGGACCGAAGGAGCTAACCGCT
TTTTTGCACAACATGGGGGATCATGTAACTCGCCTTGATCGTTGGGAACCGGAGCTGAATGAAGCCATAC
CAAACGACGAGCGTGACACCACGATGCCTGCAGCAATGGCAACAACGTTGCGCAAACTATTAACTGGCGA
ACTACTTACTCTAGCTTCCCGGCAACAATTAATAGACTGGATGGAGGCGGATAAAGTTGCAGGACCACTT
CTGCGCTCGGCCCTTCCGGCTGGCTGGTTTATTGCTGATAAATCTGGAGCCGGTGAGCGTGGGTCTCGCG
GTATCATTGCAGCACTGGGGCCAGATGGTAAGCCCTCCCGTATCGTAGTTATCTACACGACGGGGAGTCA
GGCAACTATGGATGAACGAAATAGACAGATCGCTGAGATAGGTGCCTCACTGATTAAGCATTGGTAACTG
TCAGACCAAGTTTACTCATATATACTTTAGATTGATTTAAAACTTCATTTTTAATTTAAAAGGATCTAGG
TGAAGATCCTTTTTGATAATCTCATGACCAAAATCCCTTAACGTGAGTTTTCGTTCCACTGAGCGTCAGA
CCCCGTAGAAAAGATCAAAGGATCTTCTTGAGATCCTTTTTTTCTGCGCGTAATCTGCTGCTTGCAAACA
AAAAAACCACCGCTACCAGCGGTGGTTTGTTTGCCGGATCAAGAGCTACCAACTCTTTTTCCGAAGGTAA
CTGGCTTCAGCAGAGCGCAGATACCAAATACTGTCCTTCTAGTGTAGCCGTAGTTAGGCCACCACTTCAA
GAACTCTGTAGCACCGCCTACATACCTCGCTCTGCTAATCCTGTTACCAGTGGCTGCTGCCAGTGGCGAT
AAGTCGTGTCTTACCGGGTTGGACTCAAGACGATAGTTACCGGATAAGGCGCAGCGGTCGGGCTGAACGG
GGGGTTCGTGCACACAGCCCAGCTTGGAGCGAACGACCTACACCGAACTGAGATACCTACAGCGTGAGCT
ATGAGAAAGCGCCACGCTTCCCGAAGGGAGAAAGGCGGACAGGTATCCGGTAAGCGGCAGGGTCGGAACA
GGAGAGCGCACGAGGGAGCTTCCAGGGGGAAACGCCTGGTATCTTTATAGTCCTGTCGGGTTTCGCCACC
TCTGACTTGAGCGTCGATTTTTGTGATGCTCGTCAGGGGGGCGGAGCCTATGGAAAAACGCCAGCAACGC
GGCCTTTTTACGGTTCCTGGCCTTTTGCTGGCCTTTTGCTCACATGTTCTTTCCTGCGTTATCCCCTGAT
TCTGTGGATAACCGTATTACCGCCTTTGAGTGAGCTGATACCGCTCGCCGCAGCCGAACGACCGAGCGCA
GCGAGTCAGTGAGCGAGGAAGCGGAAGAGCGCCTGATGCGGTATTTTCTCCTTACGCATCTGTGCGGTAT
TTCACACCGCAATGGTGCACTCTCAGTACAATCTGCTCTGATGCCGCATAGTTAAGCCAGTATACACTCC
GCTATCGCTACGTGACTGGGTCATGGCTGCGCCCCGACACCCGCCAACACCCGCTGACGCGCCCTGACGG
GCTTGTCTGCTCCCGGCATCCGCTTACAGACAAGCTGTGACCGTCTCCGGGAGCTGCATGTGTCAGAGGT
TTTCACCGTCATCACCGAAACGCGCGAGGCAGCTGCGGTAAAGCTCATCAGCGTGGTCGTGAAGCGATTC
ACAGATGTCTGCCTGTTCATCCGCGTCCAGCTCGTTGAGTTTCTCCAGAAGCGTTAATGTCTGGCTTCTG
ATAAAGCGGGCCATGTTAAGGGCGGTTTTTTCCTGTTTGGTCACTGATGCCTCCGTGTAAGGGGGATTTC
TGTTCATGGGGGTAATGATACCGATGAAACGAGAGAGGATGCTCACGATACGGGTTACTGATGATGAACA
TGCCCGGTTACTGGAACGTTGTGAGGGTAAACAACTGGCGGTATGGATGCGGCGGGACCAGAGAAAAATC
ACTCAGGGTCAATGCCAGCGCTTCGTTAATACAGATGTAGGTGTTCCACAGGGTAGCCAGCAGCATCCTG
CGATGCAGATCCGGAACATAATGGTGCAGGGCGCTGACTTCCGCGTTTCCAGACTTTACGAAACACGGAA
ACCGAAGACCATTCATGTTGTTGCTCAGGTCGCAGACGTTTTGCAGCAGCAGTCGCTTCACGTTCGCTCG
CGTATCGGTGATTCATTCTGCTAACCAGTAAGGCAACCCCGCCAGCCTAGCCGGGTCCTCAACGACAGGA
GCACGATCATGCGCACCCGTGGGGCCGCCATGCCGGCGATAATGGCCTGCTTCTCGCCGAAACGTTTGGT
GGCGGGACCAGTGACGAAGGCTTGAGCGAGGGCGTGCAAGATTCCGAATACCGCAAGCGACAGGCCGATC
ATCGTCGCGCTCCAGCGAAAGCGGTCCTCGCCGAAAATGACCCAGAGCGCTGCCGGCACCTGTCCTACGA
GTTGCATGATAAAGAAGACAGTCATAAGTGCGGCGACGATAGTCATGCCCCGCGCCCACCGGAAGGAGCT
GACTGGGTTGAAG
