>Addgene plasmid #176794 | pEE037 | depositor partial sequence | sequence record 342643 | Insert (including NdeI and XhoI sites)
CATATGCGTTTTCGTGTTGCAGCGTCTCTGCCGGCTGAGTATCTGGCTGTGGACAACGTTGTCCTGGAAG
GTACCGCTCAGCCACCGGCACCGGGTGGGTCGGGTTATCAGAAAGGCCCAGAGCCAACCGCGGCCCTGCT
GGAAGCGGGTACCGGTCCATTCGCAACCGCTAGCGTTACCCTGTCCCGCTCCGCGGCCTCCGGCTTCGGT
GGGGGTACCATCCATTACCCGCAAGGTGTAGCCGGCCCTTTCGCGGCAGTTGCGGTCGTTCCGGGCTACC
TGGCTGCAGAGTCGACCATCGCTTGGTGGGGTCCGCGCCTGGCCAGCCACGGTTTCGTTGTTATCACTAT
GGCGACGAACAACACCTTGGACCTGCCGGCCAGCCGCAGCGCTCAGCTGACTGCAGCTTTAAACCAGTTA
AAAACCCTGTCCGCAACTCCGGGTCATGCAGTTTTTGGCCTGGTTGACCCGAACCGCCTGGGTGTGGTAG
GTTGGTCTTACGGTGGCGGTGGTACTCTGCTGAACGCTCAGGCTAACCCGCAGCTGAAAGCAGCTATGGC
CCTGGCTCCAAAAACCCTCCTCCAGGGTGATTTCACTGGTACCACCGTCCCGACCCTTGTTGTTGGTTGT
CAGGCGGATACTACCGCTGCTCCGGCGTTTTGGGCAATCCCATTCTACAACAAGGTGTCCGCTTCTACGG
GCAAAGCATACCTGGAAGTTCGTGGTGGGTCACACTTCTGCGTAACCAGCAGCACCTCTGATGCAGACAA
AAAGGCGCTGGGTAAATACGGTGTAGCGTGGCTGAAACGCTTCATGGACGAAGATACCCGCTATGCTCCA
TTCCTGTGCGGTGCTCCACGCCAGGCTGACGTCGCAGGCAATGCGGCAATTAGCGACTATCGTGATAACT
GCCCGTATCTCGAG
